>Addgene plasmid #250616 | pLVX-TetOn-puro-ICP8 | addgene full sequence | sequence record 498471 | Addgene NGS Result
ACCTCGAGTTTACTCCCTATCAGTGATAGAGAACGTATGAAGAGTTTACTCCCTATCAGTGATAGAGAAC
GTATGCAGACTTTACTCCCTATCAGTGATAGAGAACGTATAAGGAGTTTACTCCCTATCAGTGATAGAGA
ACGTATGACCAGTTTACTCCCTATCAGTGATAGAGAACGTATCTACAGTTTACTCCCTATCAGTGATAGA
GAACGTATATCCAGTTTACTCCCTATCAGTGATAGAGAACGTATAAGCTTTGCTTATGTAAACCAGGGCG
CCTATAAAAGAGTGCTGATTTTTTGAGTAAACTTCAATTCCACAACACTTTTGTCTTATACCAACTTTCC
GTACCACTTCCTACCCTCGTAAAGAATTCGCAGGCTCTTAAGGCCACCATGGAGACGAAGCCGAAGACCG
CAACCACAATAAAGGTTCCTCCTGGGCCGCTCGGTTACGTCTATGCTAGAGCTTGTCCTTCTGAAGGGAT
TGAACTTTTGGCTTTGTTGTCTGCCAGGTCCGGCGATGCGGACGTCGCTGTCGCACCGCTTGTTGTCGGG
CTGACCGTAGAAAGTGGTTTTGAAGCGAACGTAGCTGTGGTAGTAGGTAGTAGGACAACTGGTCTCGGAG
GGACTGCGGTCAGCTTGAAACTTACGCCCTCCCATTACTCTTCATCAGTCTATGTCTTCCACGGCGGTAG
GCATCTCGATCCGTCTACACAAGCACCGAATCTCACCCGACTCTGCGAGCGAGCTAGACGGCATTTCGGG
TTCAGCGATTACACGCCTAGACCCGGGGATTTGAAACATGAAACCACAGGAGAGGCACTTTGCGAGCGGT
TGGGTCTCGACCCCGATCGAGCACTCTTGTATTTGGTAGTAACAGAAGGATTTAAAGAAGCTGTCTGTAT
TAACAATACCTTTCTGCACCTCGGAGGCTCTGACAAGGTTACCATAGGAGGGGCTGAGGTCCACAGGATC
CCTGTGTACCCTCTGCAACTCTTCATGCCTGATTTCTCCCGGGTCATTGCCGAGCCCTTCAACGCGAACC
ACAGGTCAATTGGAGAGAATTTCACCTATCCACTTCCTTTTTTTAACCGCCCGCTCAATCGCTTGCTTTT
TGAAGCCGTAGTGGGCCCCGCGGCCGTCGCCCTGAGATGCAGGAATGTGGACGCCGTAGCCCGCGCAGCG
GCACACCTTGCATTTGATGAGAACCATGAGGGCGCAGCCCTGCCGGCCGACATCACTTTCACAGCTTTTG
AAGCTAGTCAGGGAAAAACGCCGCGAGGCGGCAGGGACGGCGGGGGAAAGGGACCAGCAGGGGGCTTTGA
ACAACGGCTTGCGAGCGTGATGGCAGGCGACGCGGCCTTGGCATTGGAATCAATTGTCTCTATGGCGGTT
TTCGACGAACCTCCCACTGATATCAGTGCGTGGCCACTTTGTGAGGGTCAAGATACTGCCGCGGCCCGGG
CAAATGCAGTAGGTGCCTATCTGGCGCGAGCGGCAGGACTGGTAGGCGCGATGGTATTCTCCACAAATAG
TGCGTTGCATTTGACTGAGGTAGATGATGCCGGCCCAGCTGATCCGAAGGACCATTCCAAACCGAGCTTT
TATCGATTTTTTTTGGTGCCGGGCACCCATGTTGCCGCCAACCCCCAAGTCGATAGAGAAGGCCACGTGG
TACCTGGATTTGAGGGGAGACCCACGGCACCGCTGGTAGGCGGTACCCAAGAATTTGCGGGTGAACATCT
TGCGATGCTGTGTGGTTTTTCCCCAGCATTGCTTGCTAAGATGCTTTTTTACTTGGAACGGTGCGACGGC
GGGGTTATAGTTGGTAGGCAGGAGATGGATGTTTTTCGATACGTGGCTGACTCCAACCAAACCGACGTTC
CGTGCAATCTCTGTACATTCGACACACGGCATGCATGCGTGCACACTACCCTCATGCGCTTGCGAGCAAG
ACACCCGAAGTTCGCCAGCGCGGCCAGGGGCGCGATTGGTGTGTTCGGTACCATGAACTCTATGTATTCA
GACTGCGATGTGCTGGGGAATTATGCGGCTTTTAGCGCGCTGAAACGAGCTGATGGTTCCGAGACCGCAC
GCACCATCATGCAAGAAACTTACCGAGCAGCCACCGAGCGGGTAATGGCTGAACTGGAGACCCTTCAATA
TGTAGATCAAGCAGTACCTACAGCTATGGGGCGACTTGAGACCATAATCACCAACCGAGAAGCACTGCAC
ACAGTCGTGAACAATGTCAGACAGGTAGTCGACCGCGAGGTGGAACAGTTGATGCGCAACCTTGTTGAGG
GAAGGAATTTTAAATTTCGAGACGGCCTTGGAGAGGCTAATCATGCAATGAGTCTGACGCTCGATCCTTA
TGCGTGCGGTCCTTGCCCGCTTCTCCAACTCTTGGGCCGCAGGTCCAATCTGGCCGTCTATCAAGATTTG
GCATTGTCTCAATGCCATGGGGTTTTTGCGGGTCAGTCAGTAGAAGGTAGGAATTTCAGGAATCAGTTTC
AACCGGTTTTGCGACGGAGGGTTATGGATATGTTCAATAATGGCTTTTTGTCCGCAAAAACACTTACCGT
TGCATTGTCCGAGGGCGCTGCAATATGTGCGCCATCACTTACCGCAGGCCAGACAGCACCCGCCGAAAGT
AGTTTCGAGGGAGACGTCGCCCGGGTGACGCTTGGTTTCCCCAAGGAGCTTAGGGTAAAATCAAGGGTCC
TTTTTGCAGGGGCAAGCGCTAATGCAAGTGAAGCTGCCAAAGCCCGGGTCGCTTCCCTCCAAAGTGCCTA
CCAGAAGCCGGATAAAAGAGTGGACATTTTGCTCGGTCCTTTGGGGTTCCTTCTTAAGCAGTTTCATGCC
GCTATATTTCCTAACGGAAAACCTCCGGGATCTAACCAGCCCAATCCCCAGTGGTTCTGGACAGCACTGC
AGCGCAATCAGTTGCCCGCAAGACTCCTCAGTCGGGAAGATATAGAAACGATTGCCTTCATTAAAAAGTT
CTCCCTGGATTATGGAGCTATAAATTTTATAAATTTGGCCCCTAACAACGTCTCCGAGCTGGCTATGTAT
TACATGGCGAATCAGATCCTCCGGTACTGCGATCATTCTACATATTTTATAAACACCCTTACCGCCATAA
TAGCTGGAAGTCGAAGGCCGCCCTCAGTTCAGGCTGCTGCAGCGTGGAGTGCTCAGGGGGGAGCTGGGTT
GGAAGCAGGAGCCCGAGCTCTTATGGACGCAGTGGACGCGCACCCTGGCGCCTGGACCTCCATGTTTGCT
TCCTGCAATCTCCTCCGCCCTGTTATGGCGGCAAGACCCATGGTAGTGCTGGGGCTTTCTATTTCTAAAT
ATTATGGTATGGCTGGTAACGACCGCGTATTCCAGGCCGGCAACTGGGCGTCTCTTATGGGAGGAAAGAA
CGCTTGCCCTCTTCTCATCTTTGATCGCACAAGAAAATTTGTTCTGGCGTGCCCACGAGCCGGTTTTGTT
TGTGCCGCTAGTAATTTGGGTGGAGGAGCACATGAAAGCTCTCTCTGTGAACAGTTGCGCGGGATCATTT
CAGAGGGGGGTGCAGCAGTCGCGTCTTCAGTTTTCGTAGCCACCGTTAAGAGTCTTGGGCCCAGAACGCA
ACAGTTGCAAATCGAAGACTGGCTTGCGTTGTTGGAAGACGAATACCTTAGCGAAGAGATGATGGAGTTG
ACTGCTCGCGCACTTGAACGGGGAAATGGAGAATGGAGTACCGACGCCGCCCTTGAAGTCGCCCACGAGG
CCGAGGCACTGGTTTCTCAACTTGGGAACGCCGGTGAAGTGTTTAACTTCGGAGACTTTGGATGTGAGGA
CGATAATGCAACGCCCTTTGGGGGACCTGGTGCACCCGGCCCGGCGTTCGCGGGGAGAAAGCGAGCCTTC
CACGGAGATGATCCCTTCGGGGAGGGACCCCCTGACAAAAAAGGTGATCTTACTCTTGATATGCTCTGAG
CGGCCGCGTATACACCGGTGCCGGCGGATCCAGACCACCTCCCCTGCGAGCTAAGCTGGACAGCCAATGA
CGGGTAAGAGAGTGACATTTTTCACTAACCTAAGACAGGAGGGCCGTCAGAGCTACTGCCTAATCCAAAG
ACGGGTAAAAGTGATAAAAATGTATCACTCCAACCTAAGACAGGCGCAGCTTCCGAGGGATTTGAGATCC
AGACATGATAAGATACATTGATGAGTTTGGACAAACCAAAACTAGAATGCAGTGAAAAAAATGCCTTATT
TGTGAAATTTGTGATGCTATTGCCTTATTTGTAACCATTATAAGCTGCAATAAACAAGTTAAGTCGATAA
ACTGGATCTCTGCTGTCCCTGTAATAAACCCGAAAATTTTGAATTTTTGTAATTTGTTTTTGTAATTCTT
TAGTTTGTATGTCTGTTGCTATTATGTCTACTATTCTTTCCCCTGCACTGTACCCCCCAATCCCCCCTTT
TCTTTTAAAGGCGATACCGTCGAGATCCGTTCACTAATCGAATGGATCTGTCTCTGTCTCTCTCTCCACC
TTCTTCTTCTATTCCTTCGGGCCTGTCGGGTCCCCTCGGGGTTGGGAGGTGGGTCTGAAACGATAATGGT
GAATATCCCTGCCTAACTCTATTCACTATAGAAAGTACAGCAAAAACTATTCTTAAACCTACCAAGCCTC
CTACTATCATTATGAATAATTTTATATACCACAGCCAATTTGTTATGTTAAACCAATTCCACAAACTTGC
CCATTTATCTAATTCCAATAATTCTTGTTCATTCTTTTCTTGCTGGTTTTGCGATTCTTCAATTAAGGAG
TGTATTAAGCTTGTGTAATTGTTAATTTCTCTGTCCCACTCCATCCAGGTCGTGTGATTCCAAATCTGTT
CCAGAGATTTATTACTCCAACTAGCATTCCAAGGCACAGCAGTGGTGCAAATGAGTTTTCCAGAGCAACC
CCAAATCCCCAGGAGCTGTTGATCCTTTAGGTATCTTTCCACAGCCAGGATTCTTGCCTGGAGCTGCTTG
ATGCCCCAGACTGTGAGTTGCAACAGATGCTGTTGCGCCTCAATAGCCCTCAGCAAATTGTTCTGCTGCT
GCACTATACCAGACAATAATTGTCTGGCCTGTACCGTCAGCGTCATTGACGCTGCGCCCATAGTGCTTCC
TGCTGCTCCCAAGAACCCAAGGAACAAAGCTCCTATTCCCACTGCTCTTTTTTCTCTCTGCACCACTCTT
CTCTTTGCCTTGGTGGGTGCTACTCCTAATGGTTCAATTTTTACTACTTTATATTTATATAATTCACTTC
TCCAATTGTCCCTCATATCTCCTCCTCCAGGTCTGAAGATCAGCGGCCGGCCGCTTGCTGTGCGGTGGTC
TTACTTTTGTTTTGCTCTTCCTCTATCTTGTCTAAAGCTTCCTTGGTGTCTTTTATCTCTATCCTTTGAT
GCACACAATAGAGGGTTGCTACTGTATTATATAATGATCTAAGTTCTTCTGATCCTGTCTGAAGGGATGG
TTGTAGCTGTCCCAGTATTTGTCTACAGCCTTCTGATGTTTCTAACAGGCCAGGATTAACTGCGAATCGT
TCTAGCTCCCTGCTTGCCCATACTATATGTTTTAATTTATATTTTTTCTTTCCCCCTGGCCTTAACCGAA
TTTTTTCCCATCGCGATCTAATTCTCCCCCGCTTAATACTGACGCTCTCGCACCCATCTCTCTCCTTCTA
GCCTCCGCTAGTCAAAATTTTTGGCGTACTCACCAGTCGCCGCCCCTCGCCTCTTGCCGTGCGCGCTTCA
GCAAGCCGAGTCCTGCGTCGAGAGAGCTCCTCTGGTTTCCCTTTCGCTTTCAAGTCCCTGTTCGGGCGCC
ACTGCTAGAGATTTTCCACACTGACTAAAAGGGTCTGAGGGATCTCTAGTTACCAGAGTCACACAACAGA
CGGGCACACACTACTTGAAGCACTCAAGGCAAGCTTTATTGAGGCTTAAGCAGTGGGTTCCCTAGTTAGC
CAGAGAGCTCCCAGGCTCAGATCTGGTCTAACCAGAGAGACCCAGTACAGGCAAAAAGCAGCTGCTTATA
TGCAGGATCTGAGGGCTCGCCACTCCCCAGTCCCGCCCAGGCCACGCCTCCCTGGAAAGTCCCCAGCGGA
AAGTCCCTTGTAGCAAGCTCGATATCAGCAGTTCTTGAAGTACTCCGGATGCAGCTCTCGGGCCACGTGA
TGAAATGCTAGGCGGCTGTCAAACCTCCACTCTAACACTTCTCTCTCCGGGTCATCCATCCCATGCAGGC
TCACAGGGTGTAACAAGCTGGTGTTCTCTCCTTTATTGGCCTCTTCTACCTTATCTGGCTCAACTGGTAC
TAGCTTGTAGCACCATCCAAAGGTCAGTGGATATCTGACCCCTGGCCCTGGTGTGTAGTTCTGCTAATCA
GGGAAGTAGCCTTGTGTGTGGTAGATCCACAGATCAAGGATATCTTGTCTTCTTTGGGAGTGAATTAGCC
CTTCCAACTACTAAGTTTGTAGTACATATTTAACAAATACAATTTCTTTAAAATGAAAATAATTCAGAGG
AATCACAGGTTTAGAGTAAATGAAACCACAGGTAATTGGCAGTGGTAATAGGGTATGGGGTGGGAAGTTT
GGGATGATTTTGGTTAGCTTGAGTTATCCAGTTGATCCAGACATGATAAGATACATTGATGAGTTTGGAC
AAACCACAACTAGAATGCAGTGAAAAAAATGCTTTATTTGTGAAATTTGTGATGCTATTGCTTTATTTGT
AACCATTATAAGCTGCAATAAACAAGTTGATCTCCCGATCCGTCGACGTCAGGTGGCACTTTTCGGGGAA
ATGTGCGCGGAACCCCTATTTGTTTATTTTTCTAAATACATTCAAATATGTATCCGCTCATGAGACAATA
ACCCTGATAAATGCTTCAATAATATTGAAAAAGGAAGAGTATGAGTATTCAACATTTCCGTGTCGCCCTT
ATTCCCTTTTTTGCGGCATTTTGCCTTCCTGTTTTTGCTCACCCAGAAACGCTGGTGAAAGTAAAAGATG
CTGAAGATCAGTTGGGTGCACGAGTGGGTTACATCGAACTGGATCTCAACAGCGGTAAGATCCTTGAGAG
TTTTCGCCCCGAAGAACGTTTTCCAATGATGAGCACTTTTAAAGTTCTGCTATGTGGCGCGGTATTATCC
CGTATTGACGCCGGGCAAGAGCAACTCGGTCGCCGCATACACTATTCTCAGAATGACTTGGTTGAGTACT
CACCAGTCACAGAAAAGCATCTTACGGATGGCATGACAGTAAGAGAATTATGCAGTGCTGCCATAACCAT
GAGTGATAACACTGCGGCCAACTTACTTCTGACAACGATCGGAGGACCGAAGGAGCTAACCGCTTTTTTG
CACAACATGGGGGATCATGTAACTCGCCTTGATCGTTGGGAACCGGAGCTGAATGAAGCCATACCAAACG
ACGAGCGTGACACCACGATGCCTGTAGCAATGGCAACAACGTTGCGCAAACTATTAACTGGCGAACTACT
TACTCTAGCTTCCCGGCAACAATTAATAGACTGGATGGAGGCGGATAAAGTTGCAGGACCACTTCTGCGC
TCGGCCCTTCCGGCTGGCTGGTTTATTGCTGATAAATCTGGAGCCGGTGAGCGTGGGTCTCGCGGTATCA
TTGCAGCACTGGGGCCAGATGGTAAGCCCTCCCGTATCGTAGTTATCTACACGACGGGGAGTCAGGCAAC
TATGGATGAACGAAATAGACAGATCGCTGAGATAGGTGCCTCACTGATTAAGCATTGGTAACTGTCAGAC
CAAGTTTACTCATATATACTTTAGATTGATTTAAAACTTCATTTTTAATTTAAAAGGATCTAGGTGAAGA
TCCTTTTTGATAATCTCATGACCAAAATCCCTTAACGTGAGTTTTCGTTCCACTGAGCGTCAGACCCCGT
AGAAAAGATCAAAGGATCTTCTTGAGATCCTTTTTTTCTGCGCGTAATCTGCTGCTTGCAAACAAAAAAA
CCACCGCTACCAGCGGTGGTTTGTTTGCCGGATCAAGAGCTACCAACTCTTTTTCCGAAGGTAACTGGCT
TCAGCAGAGCGCAGATACCAAATACTGTTCTTCTAGTGTAGCCGTAGTTAGGCCACCACTTCAAGAACTC
TGTAGCACCGCCTACATACCTCGCTCTGCTAATCCTGTTACCAGTGGCTGCTGCCAGTGGCGATAAGTCG
TGTCTTACCGGGTTGGACTCAAGACGATAGTTACCGGATAAGGCGCAGCGGTCGGGCTGAACGGGGGGTT
CGTGCACACAGCCCAGCTTGGAGCGAACGACCTACACCGAACTGAGATACCTACAGCGTGAGCTATGAGA
AAGCGCCACGCTTCCCGAAGGGAGAAAGGCGGACAGGTATCCGGTAAGCGGCAGGGTCGGAACAGGAGAG
CGCACGAGGGAGCTTCCAGGGGGAAACGCCTGGTATCTTTATAGTCCTGTCGGGTTTCGCCACCTCTGAC
TTGAGCGTCGATTTTTGTGATGCTCGTCAGGGGGGCGGAGCCTATGGAAAAACGCCAGCAACGCGGCCTT
TTTACGGTTCCTGGCCTTTTGCTGGCCTTTTGCTCACATGTTCTTTCCTGCGTTATCCCCTGATTCTGTG
GATAACCGTATTACCGCCTTTGAGTGAGCTGATACCGCTCGCCGCAGCCGAACGACCGAGCGCAGCGAGT
CAGTGAGCGAGGAAGCGGAAGAGCGCCCAATACGCAAACCGCCTCTCCCCGCGCGTTGGCCGATTCATTA
ATGCAGCTGGCACGACAGGTTTCCCGACTGGAAAGCGGGCAGTGAGCGCAACGCAATTAATGTGAGTTAG
CTCACTCATTAGGCACCCCAGGCTTTACACTTTATGCTTCCGGCTCGTATGTTGTGTGGAATTGTGAGCG
GATAACAATTTCACACAGGAAACAGCTATGACCATGATTACGCCAAGCTCTAGCTAGAGGTCGACGGTAA
ACGCTAGCAATGTCAAGGCCTCTCACTCTCTGATATTCATTTCTTTGCAAGTTATAAATACTGAATAATA
AGATGACATGAACTACTACTGCTAGAGATTTTCCACACTGACTAAAAGGGTCTGAGGGATCTCTAGTTAC
CAGAGTCACACAACAGACGGGCACACACTACTTGAAGCACTCAAGGCAAGCTTTATTGAGGCTTAAGCAG
TGGGTTCCCTAGTTAGCCAGAGAGCTCCCAGGCTCAGATCTGGTCTAACCAGAGAGACCCAGTACAGGCA
AAAAGCAGCTGCTTATATGCAGGATCTGAGGGCTCGCCACTCCCCAGTCCCGCCCAGGCCACGCCTCCCT
GGAAAGTCCCCAGCGGAAAGTCCCTTGTAGCAAGCTCGATATCAGCAGTTCTTGAAGTACTCCGGATGCA
GCTCTCGGGCCACGTGATGAAATGCTAGGCGGCTGTCAAACCTCCACTCTAACACTTCTCTCTCCGGGTC
ATCCATCCCATGCAGGCTCACAGGGTGTAACAAGCTGGTGTTCTCTCCTTTATTGGCCTCTTCTACCTTA
TCTGGCTCAACTGGTACTAGCTTGTAGCACCATCCAAAGGTCAGTGGATATCTGACCCCTGGCCCTGGTG
TGTAGTTCTGCTAATCAGGGAAGTAGCCTTGTGTGTGGTAGATCCACAGATCAAGGATATCTTGTCTTCG
TTGGGAGTGAATTAGCCCTTCCAGTCCCCTCTTTTCTTTTAAAAAGTGGCTAAGATCTACAGCTGCCTTG
TAAGTCATTGGTCTTAAAGGTACCTGAGGTGTGACTGGAAAACCCACCTCCTCCTCCTCTTGTGCTTCTA
GCCAGGCACAATCAGCATTGGTAGCTGCTGTATTGCTACTTGTGATTGCTCCATGTTTTTCTAGGTCTCG
ACTGCAGAATTAATTCCAGGCGGGGAGGCGGCCCAAAGGGAGATCCGACTCGTCTGAGGGCGAAGGCGAA
GACGCGGAAGAGGCCGCAGAGCCGGCAGCAGGCCGCGGGAAGGAAGGTCCGCTGGATTGAGGGCCGAAGG
GACGTAGCAGAAGGACGTCCCGCGCAGAATCCAGGTGGCAACACAGGCGAGCAGCCATGGAAAGGACGTC
AGCTTCCCCGACAACACCACGGAATTGTCAGTGCCCAACAGCCGAGCCCCTGTCCAGCAGCGGGCAAGGC
AGGCGGCGATGAGTTCCGCCGTGGCAATAGGGAGGGGGAAAGCGAAAGTCCCGGAAAGGAGCTGACAGGT
GGTGGCAATGCCCCAACCAGTGGGGGTTGCGTCAGCAAACACAGTGCACACCACGCCACGTTGCCTGACA
ACGGGCCACAACTCCTCATAAAGAGACAGCAACCAGGATTTATACAAGGAGGAGAAAATGAAAGCCATAC
GGGAAGCAATAGCATGATACAAAGGCATTAAAGCAGCGTATCCACATAGCGTAAAAGGAGCAACATAGTT
AAGAATACCAGTCAATCTTTCACAAATTTTGTAATCCAGAGGTTGATTGTTCCAGACGCGTTCAGGCACC
GGGCTTGCGGGTCATGCACCAGGTGCGCGGTCCTTCGGGCACCTCGACGTCGGCGGTGACGGTGAAGCCG
AGCCGCTCGTAGAAGGGGAGGTTGCGGGGCGCGGAGGTCTCCAGGAAGGCGGGCACCCCGGCGCGCTCGG
CCGCCTCCACTCCGGGGAGCACGACGGCGCTGCCCAGACCCTTGCCCTGGTGGTCGGGCGAGACGCCGAC
GGTGGCCAGGAACCACGCGGGCTCCTTGGGCCGGTGCGGCGCCAGGAGGCCTTCCATCTGTTGCTGCGCG
GCCAGCCGGGAACCGCTCAACTCGGCCATGCGCGGGCCGATCTCGGCGAACACCGCCCCCGCTTCGACGC
TCTCCGGCGTGGTCCAGACCGCCACCGCGGCGCCGTCGTCCGCGACCCACACCTTGCCGATGTCGAGCCC
GACGCGCGTGAGGAAGAGTTCTTGCAGCTCGGTGACCCGCTCGATGTGGCGGTCCGGGTCGACGGTGTGG
CGCGTGGCGGGGTAGTCGGCGAACGCGGCGGCGAGGGTGCGTACGGCCCGGGGGACGTCGTCGCGGGTGG
CGAGGCGCACCGTGGGCTTGTACTCGGTCATGGTCGCGTTTTGCAAAAGCCTAGGCCTCCAAAAAAGCCT
CCTCACTACTTCTGGAATAGCTCAGAGGCCGAGGCGGCCTCGGCCTCTGCATAAATAAAAAAAATTAGTC
AGCCATGGGGCGGAGAATGGGCGGAACTGGGCGGAGTTAGGGGCGGGATGGGCGGAGTTAGGGGCGGGAC
TATGGTTGCTGACTAATTGAGATGCATGCTTTGCATACTTCTGCCTGCTGGGGAGCCTGGGGACTTTCCA
CACCTGGTTGCTGACTAATTGAGATGCATGCTTTGCATACTTCTGCCTGCTGGGGAGCCTGGGGACTTTC
CACACCCTAACTGACACACATTCGCGCGTTTACCCGGGGAGCATGTCAAGGTCAAAATCGTCAAGAGCGT
CAGCAGGCAGCATATCAAGGTCAAAGTCGTCAAGGGCATCGGCTGGGAGCATGTCTAAGTCAAAATCGTC
AAGGGCGTCGGTCGGCCCGCCGCTTTCGCACTTTAGCTGTTTCTCCAGGCCACATATGATTAGTTCCAGG
CCGAAAAGGAAGGCAGGTTCGGCTCCCTGCCGGTCGAACAGCTCAATTGCTTGTTTCAGAAGTGGGGGCA
TAGAATCGGTGGTAGGTGTCTCTCTTTCCTCTTTTGCTACTTGATGCTCCTGTTCCTCCAATACGCAGCC
CAGTGTAAAGTGGCCCACGGCGGACAGAGCGTACAGTGCGTTCTCCAGGGAGAAGCCTTGCTGACACAGG
AACGCGAGCTGATTTTCCAGGGTTTCGTACTGTTTCTCTGTTGGGCGGGTGCCGAGATGCACTTTAGCCC
CGTCGCGATGTGAGAGGAGAGCACAGCGGTATGACTTGGCGTTGTTCCGCAGAAAGTCTTGCCATGACTC
GCCTTCCAGGGGGCAGGAGTGGGTATGATGCCTGTCCAGCATCTCGATTGGCAGGGCATCGAGCAGGGCC
CGCTTGTTCTTCACGTGCCAGTACAGGGTAGGCTGCTCAACTCCCAGCTTTTGAGCGAGTTTCCTTGTCG
TCAGGCCTTCGATACCGACTCCATTGAGTAATTCCAGAGCAGAGTTTATGACTTTGCTCTTGTCCAGTCT
AGACATGGTAATTCGATGATCCCCCTGGGGAGAGAGGTCGGTGATTCGGTCAACGAGGGAGCCGACTGCC
GACGTGCGCTCCGGAGGCTTGCAGAATGCGGAACACCGCGCGGGCAGGAACAGGGCCCACACTACCGCCC
CACACCCCGCCTCCCGCACCGCCCCTTCCCGGCCGCTGCTCTCGGCGCGCCCTGCTGAGCAGCCGCTATT
GGCCACAGCCCATCGCGGTCGGCGCGCTGCCATTGCTCCCTGGCGCTGTCCGTCTGCGAGGGTACTAGTG
AGACGTGCGGCTTCCGTTTGTCACGTCCGGCACGCCGCGAACCGCAAGGAACCTTCCCGACTTAGGGGCG
GAGCAGGAAGCGTCGCCGGGGGGCCCACAAGGGTAGCGGCGAAGATCCGGGTGACGCTGCGAACGGACGT
GAAGAATGTGCGAGACCCAGGGTCGGCGCCGCTGCGTTTCCCGGAACCACGCCCAGAGCAGCCGCGTCCC
TGCGCAAACCCAGGGCTGCCTTGGAAAAGGCGCAACCCCAACCCCGTGGAATTATC
Features (pLannotate 1.2.2; 25 found; start..end, strand, type, name):
      6..373     +  promoter       TRE3GS promoter: 3rd-generation Tet-responsive promoter that can be activated by binding of Tet-On® 3G, modified to eliminate binding sites for endogenous mammalian transcription factors
    399..3986    +  CDS            DBP: DNBI_HHV11 - Also known as ICP8. Experimental evidence at protein level: Swiss-Prot protein existence level 1. Plays several crucial roles in viral infection. Participates in the opening of the viral DNA origin to initiate replication by interacting with the origin-binding protein. May disrupt loops, hairpins and other secondary structures present on ssDNA to reduce and eliminate pausing of viral DNA polymerase at specific sites during elongation. Promotes viral DNA recombination by performing strand- transfer, characterized by the ability to transfer a DNA strand from a linear duplex to a com
   4196..4330    -  polyA_signal   SV40 poly(A) signal: SV40 polyadenylation signal
   4374..4489    -  misc_feature   cPPT/CTS: central polypurine tract and central termination sequence of HIV-1 (lacking the first T)
   4504..4604    -  CDS            Rev (fragment): human immunodeficiency virus 1 (HIV-1) Rev protein; rev; enhances nuclear export of unspliced and incompletely spliced viral mRNAs
   4981..5214    -  misc_feature   RRE: The Rev response element (RRE) of HIV-1 allows for Rev-dependent mRNA export from the nucleus to the cytoplasm.
   5389..5727    -  CDS            HIV-1 gag (fragment): gag protein from human immunodeficiency virus 1; gag
   5711..5836    -  misc_feature   HIV-1 Ψ: packaging signal of human immunodeficiency virus type 1
   5883..6140    -  LTR            5' LTR (truncated): truncated 5' long terminal repeat (LTR) from HIV-1
   6188..6517    -  CDS            nef (fragment): NEF_HV1BR - Experimental evidence at protein level: Swiss-Prot protein existence level 1. Extracellular Nef protein targets CD4(+) T-lymphocytes for apoptosis by interacting with CXCR4 surface receptors (PubMed:14990729). From Human immunodeficiency virus type 1 group M subtype B (isolate BRU/LAI) (HIV-1).
   6684..6818    -  polyA_signal   SV40 poly(A) signal: SV40 polyadenylation signal
   6866..6970    +  promoter       AmpR promoter: bla
   6971..7831    +  CDS            AmpR: β-lactamase; bla; confers resistance to ampicillin, carbenicillin, and related antibiotics
   8002..8590    +  rep_origin     ori: high-copy-number ColE1/pMB1/pBR322/pUC origin of replication
   8773..8865    +  CDS            lacI (fragment): lac repressor; lacI; The lac repressor binds to the lac operator to inhibit transcription in E. coli. This inhibition can be relieved by adding lactose or isopropyl-β-D-thiogalactopyranoside (IPTG).
   8878..8899    +  protein_bind   CAP binding site: CAP binding activates transcription in the presence of cAMP. E. coli catabolite activator protein
   8914..8944    +  promoter       lac promoter: promoter for the E. coli lac operon
   8948..8970    +  protein_bind   lac operator (fragment): The lac repressor binds to the lac operator to inhibit transcription in E. coli. This inhibition can be relieved by adding lactose or isopropyl-β-D-thiogalactopyranoside (IPTG). lac repressor encoded by lacI
   9120..9377    -  LTR            5' LTR (truncated): truncated 5' long terminal repeat (LTR) from HIV-1
   9425..9943    -  CDS            nef (fragment): NEF_HV1BR - Experimental evidence at protein level: Swiss-Prot protein existence level 1. Extracellular Nef protein targets CD4(+) T-lymphocytes for apoptosis by interacting with CXCR4 surface receptors (PubMed:14990729). From Human immunodeficiency virus type 1 group M subtype B (isolate BRU/LAI) (HIV-1).
   9960..10548   -  misc_feature   WPRE: woodchuck hepatitis virus posttranscriptional regulatory element
  10562..11161   -  CDS            PuroR: puromycin N-acetyltransferase; pac from Streptomyces alboniger; confers resistance to puromycin
  11170..11499   -  promoter       SV40 promoter: SV40 enhancer and early promoter
  11510..12256   -  CDS            Tet-On® 3G: modified rtTA protein that binds tightly to promoters containing the tet operator in the presence of doxycycline
  12275..12785   -  promoter       hPGK promoter: human phosphoglycerate kinase 1 promoter
