[The description below was written by a language model from this plasmid's Addgene catalogue record and pLannotate feature annotations shown in this document.]
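Description:
pLVX-TetOn-puro-ICP8 is an HIV-1-based lentiviral vector for doxycycline-inducible expression of the herpes simplex virus 1 (KOS strain) single-stranded DNA-binding protein ICP8 (UL29) in mammalian cells. It was built by Gibson assembly of a human codon-optimized synthetic ICP8 gene, about 3.6 kb, into the multiple cloning site of the pLVX-TetOn-puro backbone, giving a plasmid of roughly 12.8 kb. In bacteria it is maintained through a ColE1/pUC-type origin and ampicillin resistance. The depositor nevertheless lists it as low copy and grows it in a recombination-deficient stable strain, which is common for plasmids carrying repeated LTRs.

This is an all-in-one Tet-On design. The viral elements annotated are the LTRs, the Ψ packaging signal with a gag fragment, the RRE for Rev-dependent export of the genomic RNA, the cPPT/CTS and a WPRE that boosts transcript stability. Along the viral genome, a human PGK promoter drives constitutive Tet-On 3G transactivator, followed by an SV40 promoter driving puromycin N-acetyltransferase for selection of transduced cells. The TRE3GS promoter and the ICP8 open reading frame lie on the opposite strand from these cassettes and from the viral elements, so the inducible unit is transcribed antisense to the viral genome and ends at its own SV40 polyadenylation signal. TRE3GS has low basal activity and is switched on only when Tet-On 3G binds it in the presence of doxycycline. No epitope tag or fluorescent reporter is annotated on ICP8.

The construct is suited to making stable, puromycin-selected cell lines in which ICP8 can be induced apart from viral infection. The associated publication concerns HSV-1 effects on nuclear biophysical properties and condensate formation.
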