Addgene plasmid #250616: pLVX-TetOn-puro-ICP8
Purpose: Mammalian lentiviral vector for the inducible (TetOn) expression of codon-optimized HSV-1 ICP8
Depositing lab: Liam Holt. Depositing organization: NYU Grossman School of Medicine. Publication: Herpes simplex virus 1 fluidizes the nucleus, enabling condensate formation. Herzog NL, Shu T, Kidiyoor GR, Keegan S, Korchi F, Chenoweth DM, Zhang H, Mohr I, Wilson AC, Holt LJ. Mol Cell. 2026 Mar 5;86(5):817-833.e7. doi: 10.1016/j.molcel.2026.02.005. PubMed 41795434.
Backbone
  Vector backbone: pLVX-TetOn-puro
  Backbone size w/o insert (bp): 9180
  Total vector size (bp): 12796
  Modifications to backbone: Insertion of codon-optimized ICP8 at the MCS
  Vector type: Mammalian Expression, Lentiviral
  Selectable markers: Puromycin
Growth in bacteria
  Bacterial resistance: Ampicillin, 100 μg/mL
  Growth temperature: 37°C
  Growth strain: NEB Stable
  Copy number: Low Copy
Gene/Insert
  Gene/Insert name: ICP8 (alt names: Infected Cell Protein 8; UL29)
  Species: Herpes simplex virus 1 (KOS strain)
  Insert size (bp): 3591
  Mutation: Codon-optimized for Homo sapiens
  Promoter: TRE3GS promoter
  Cloning method: Gibson Cloning
  Sequencing primers: 5′ gctcttaaggccaccATGGAGACGAAGCCGAAGA; 3′ tccagcttagctcGCAGGGGAGGTGGTCTGGATC
Resource information
  A portion of this plasmid was derived from a plasmid made by: Codon-optimized HSV-1 ICP8 gene block was ordered from Twist Bioscience
Terms and licenses: Academic/Nonprofit Terms; Industry Terms: Not Available to Industry
Depositor comments: Please visit https://doi.org/10.1101/2025.06.20.660750 for bioRxiv preprint.
How to cite: pLVX-TetOn-puro-ICP8 was a gift from Liam Holt (Addgene plasmid # 250616 ; http://n2t.net/addgene:250616 ; RRID:Addgene_250616)
